>Addgene plasmid #176532 | pLV-CMV-hXRCC1-mCherry-Hygro | addgene full sequence | sequence record 353213 | Addgene NGS Result
AATGTAGTCTTATGCAATACTCTTGTAGTCTTGCAACATGGTAACGATGAGTTAGCAACATGCCTTACAA
GGAGAGAAAAAGCACCGTGCATGCCGATTGGTGGAAGTAAGGTGGTACGATCGTGCCTTATTAGGAAGGC
AACAGACGGGTCTGACATGGATTGGACGAACCACTGAATTGCCGCATTGCAGAGATATTGTATTTAAGTG
CCTAGCTCGATACATAAACGGGTCTCTCTGGTTAGACCAGATCTGAGCCTGGGAGCTCTCTGGCTAACTA
GGGAACCCACTGCTTAAGCCTCAATAAAGCTTGCCTTGAGTGCTTCAAGTAGTGTGTGCCCGTCTGTTGT
GTGACTCTGGTAACTAGAGATCCCTCAGACCCTTTTAGTCAGTGTGGAAAATCTCTAGCAGTGGCGCCCG
AACAGGGACTTGAAAGCGAAAGGGAAACCAGAGGAGCTCTCTCGACGCAGGACTCGGCTTGCTGAAGCGC
GCACGGCAAGAGGCGAGGGGCGGCGACTGGTGAGTACGCCAAAAATTTTGACTAGCGGAGGCTAGAAGGA
GAGAGATGGGTGCGAGAGCGTCAGTATTAAGCGGGGGAGAATTAGATCGCGATGGGAAAAAATTCGGTTA
AGGCCAGGGGGAAAGAAAAAATATAAATTAAAACATATAGTATGGGCAAGCAGGGAGCTAGAACGATTCG
CAGTTAATCCTGGCCTGTTAGAAACATCAGAAGGCTGTAGACAAATACTGGGACAGCTACAACCATCCCT
TCAGACAGGATCAGAAGAACTTAGATCATTATATAATACAGTAGCAACCCTCTATTGTGTGCATCAAAGG
ATAGAGATAAAAGACACCAAGGAAGCTTTAGACAAGATAGAGGAAGAGCAAAACAAAAGTAAGACCACCG
CACAGCAAGCGGCCGCTGATCTTCAGACCTGGAGGAGGAGATATGAGGGACAATTGGAGAAGTGAATTAT
ATAAATATAAAGTAGTAAAAATTGAACCATTAGGAGTAGCACCCACCAAGGCAAAGAGAAGAGTGGTGCA
GAGAGAAAAAAGAGCAGTGGGAATAGGAGCTTTGTTCCTTGGGTTCTTGGGAGCAGCAGGAAGCACTATG
GGCGCAGCGTCAATGACGCTGACGGTACAGGCCAGACAATTATTGTCTGGTATAGTGCAGCAGCAGAACA
ATTTGCTGAGGGCTATTGAGGCGCAACAGCATCTGTTGCAACTCACAGTCTGGGGCATCAAGCAGCTCCA
GGCAAGAATCCTGGCTGTGGAAAGATACCTAAAGGATCAACAGCTCCTGGGGATTTGGGGTTGCTCTGGA
AAACTCATTTGCACCACTGCTGTGCCTTGGAATGCTAGTTGGAGTAATAAATCTCTGGAACAGATTTGGA
ATCACACGACCTGGATGGAGTGGGACAGAGAAATTAACAATTACACAAGCTTAATACACTCCTTAATTGA
AGAATCGCAAAACCAGCAAGAAAAGAATGAACAAGAATTATTGGAATTAGATAAATGGGCAAGTTTGTGG
AATTGGTTTAACATAACAAATTGGCTGTGGTATATAAAATTATTCATAATGATAGTAGGAGGCTTGGTAG
GTTTAAGAATAGTTTTTGCTGTACTTTCTATAGTGAATAGAGTTAGGCAGGGATATTCACCATTATCGTT
TCAGACCCACCTCCCAACCCCGAGGGGACCCGACAGGCCCGAAGGAATAGAAGAAGAAGGTGGAGAGAGA
GACAGAGACAGATCCATTCGATTAGTGAACGGATCTCGACGGTATCGCTAGCTTTTAAAAGAAAAGGGGG
GATTGGGGGGTACAGTGCAGGGGAAAGAATAGTAGACATAATAGCAACAGACATACAAACTAAAGAATTA
CAAAAACAAATTACAAAAATTCAAAATTTTACTAGTGATTATCGGATCAACTTTGTATAGAAAAGTTGTA
GTTATTAATAGTAATCAATTACGGGGTCATTAGTTCATAGCCCATATATGGAGTTCCGCGTTACATAACT
TACGGTAAATGGCCCGCCTGGCTGACCGCCCAACGACCCCCGCCCATTGACGTCAATAATGACGTATGTT
CCCATAGTAACGCCAATAGGGACTTTCCATTGACGTCAATGGGTGGAGTATTTACGGTAAACTGCCCACT
TGGCAGTACATCAAGTGTATCATATGCCAAGTACGCCCCCTATTGACGTCAATGACGGTAAATGGCCCGC
CTGGCATTATGCCCAGTACATGACCTTATGGGACTTTCCTACTTGGCAGTACATCTACGTATTAGTCATC
GCTATTACCATGGTGATGCGGTTTTGGCAGTACATCAATGGGCGTGGATAGCGGTTTGACTCACGGGGAT
TTCCAAGTCTCCACCCCATTGACGTCAATGGGAGTTTGTTTTGGCACCAAAATCAACGGGACTTTCCAAA
ATGTCGTAACAACTCCGCCCCATTGACGCAAATGGGCGGTAGGCGTGTACGGTGGGAGGTCTATATAAGC
AGAGCTGGTTTAGTGAACCGTCAGATCCAAGTTTGTACAAAAAAGCAGGCTGCCACCATGCCGGAGATCC
GCCTCCGCCATGTCGTGTCCTGCAGCAGCCAGGACTCGACTCACTGTGCAGAAAATCTTCTCAAGGCAGA
CACTTACCGAAAATGGCGGGCAGCCAAGGCAGGCGAGAAGACCATCTCTGTGGTCCTACAGTTGGAGAAG
GAGGAGCAGATACACAGTGTGGACATTGGGAATGATGGCTCAGCTTTCGTGGAGGTGCTGGTGGGCAGTT
CAGCTGGAGGCGCTGGGGAGCAAGACTATGAGGTCCTTCTGGTCACCTCATCTTTCATGTCCCCTTCCGA
GAGCCGCAGTGGCTCAAACCCCAACCGCGTTCGCATGTTTGGGCCTGACAAGCTGGTCCGGGCAGCCGCC
GAGAAGCGCTGGGACCGGGTCAAAATTGTTTGCAGCCAGCCCTACAGCAAGGACTCCCCCTTTGGCTTGA
GTTTTGTACGGTTTCATAGCCCCCCAGACAAAGATGAGGCAGAGGCCCCGTCCCAGAAGGTGACAGTGAC
CAAGCTTGGCCAGTTCCGTGTGAAGGAGGAGGATGAGAGCGCCAACTCTCTGAGGCCGGGGGCTCTCTTC
TTCAGCCGGATCAACAAGACATCCCCAGTCACAGCCAGCGACCCAGCAGGACCTAGCTATGCAGCTGCTA
CCCTCCAGGCTTCTAGTGCTGCCTCCTCAGCCTCTCCAGTCTCCAGGGCCATAGGCAGCACCTCCAAGCC
CCAGGAGTCTCCCAAAGGGAAGAGGAAGTTGGATTTGAACCAAGAAGAAAAGAAGACCCCCAGCAAACCA
CCAGCCCAGCTGTCGCCATCTGTTCCCAAGAGACCTAAATTGCCAGCTCCAACTCGTACCCCAGCCACAG
CCCCAGTCCCTGCCCGAGCACAGGGGGCAGTGACAGGCAAACCCCGAGGAGAAGGCACCGAGCCCAGACG
ACCCCGAGCTGGCCCAGAGGAGCTGGGGAAGATCCTTCAGGGTGTGGTAGTGGTGCTGAGTGGCTTCCAG
AACCCCTTCCGCTCCGAGCTGCGAGATAAGGCCCTAGAGCTTGGGGCCAAGTATCGGCCAGACTGGACCC
GGGACAGCACGCACCTCATCTGTGCCTTTGCCAACACCCCCAAGTACAGCCAGGTCCTAGGCCTGGGAGG
CCGCATCGTGCGTAAGGAGTGGGTGCTGGACTGTCACCGCATGCGTCGGCGGCTGCCCTCCCAGAGGTAC
CTCATGGCAGGGCCAGGTTCCAGCAGTGAGGAGGATGAGGCCTCTCACAGCGGTGGCAGCGGAGATGAAG
CCCCCAAGCTTCCTCAGAAGCAACCCCAGACCAAAACCAAGCCCACTCAGGCAGCTGGACCCAGCTCACC
CCAGAAGCCCCCAACCCCTGAAGAGACCAAAGCAGCCTCACCAGTGCTCCAGGAAGATATAGACATTGAG
GGGGTACAGTCAGAAGGACAGGACAATGGGGCGGAAGATTCTGGGGACACAGAGGATGAGCTGAGGAGGG
TGGCAGAGCAGAAGGAACACAGACTGCCCCCTGGCCAGGAGGAGAATGGGGAAGACCCGTATGCAGGCTC
CACGGATGAGAACACGGACAGTGAGGAACACCAGGAGCCTCCTGATCTGCCAGTCCCTGAGCTCCCAGAT
TTCTTCCAGGGCAAGCACTTCTTTCTTTACGGGGAGTTCCCTGGGGACGAGCGGCGGAAACTCATCCGAT
ACGTCACAGCCTTCAATGGGGAGCTCGAGGACTATATGAGTGACCGGGTTCAGTTTGTGATCACAGCACA
GGAATGGGATCCCAGCTTTGAGGAGGCCCTGATGGACAACCCCTCCCTGGCATTCGTTCGTCCCCGATGG
ATCTACAGTTGCAATGAGAAGCAGAAGTTACTTCCTCACCAGCTCTATGGGGTGGTGCCGCAAGCCATGG
TGAGCAAGGGCGAGGAGGATAACATGGCCATCATCAAGGAGTTCATGCGCTTCAAGGTGCACATGGAGGG
CTCCGTGAACGGCCACGAGTTCGAGATCGAGGGCGAGGGCGAGGGCCGCCCCTACGAGGGCACCCAGACC
GCCAAGCTGAAGGTGACCAAGGGTGGCCCCCTGCCCTTCGCCTGGGACATCCTGTCCCCTCAGTTCATGT
ACGGCTCCAAGGCCTACGTGAAGCACCCCGCCGACATCCCCGACTACTTGAAGCTGTCCTTCCCCGAGGG
CTTCAAGTGGGAGCGCGTGATGAACTTCGAGGACGGCGGCGTGGTGACCGTGACCCAGGACTCCTCCCTG
CAGGACGGCGAGTTCATCTACAAGGTGAAGCTGCGCGGCACCAACTTCCCCTCCGACGGCCCCGTAATGC
AGAAGAAGACCATGGGCTGGGAGGCCTCCTCCGAGCGGATGTACCCCGAGGACGGCGCCCTGAAGGGCGA
GATCAAGCAGAGGCTGAAGCTGAAGGACGGCGGCCACTACGACGCTGAGGTCAAGACCACCTACAAGGCC
AAGAAGCCCGTGCAGCTGCCCGGCGCCTACAACGTCAACATCAAGTTGGACATCACCTCCCACAACGAGG
ACTACACCATCGTGGAACAGTACGAACGCGCCGAGGGCCGCCACTCCACCGGCGGCATGGACGAGCTGTA
CAAGTAAACCCAGCTTTCTTGTACAAAGTGGTGATAATCGAATTCCGATAATCAACCTCTGGATTACAAA
ATTTGTGAAAGATTGACTGGTATTCTTAACTATGTTGCTCCTTTTACGCTATGTGGATACGCTGCTTTAA
TGCCTTTGTATCATGCTATTGCTTCCCGTATGGCTTTCATTTTCTCCTCCTTGTATAAATCCTGGTTGCT
GTCTCTTTATGAGGAGTTGTGGCCCGTTGTCAGGCAACGTGGCGTGGTGTGCACTGTGTTTGCTGACGCA
ACCCCCACTGGTTGGGGCATTGCCACCACCTGTCAGCTCCTTTCCGGGACTTTCGCTTTCCCCCTCCCTA
TTGCCACGGCGGAACTCATCGCCGCCTGCCTTGCCCGCTGCTGGACAGGGGCTCGGCTGTTGGGCACTGA
CAATTCCGTGGTGTTGTCGGGGAAGCTGACGTCCTTTCCATGGCTGCTCGCCTGTGTTGCCACCTGGATT
CTGCGCGGGACGTCCTTCTGCTACGTCCCTTCGGCCCTCAATCCAGCGGACCTTCCTTCCCGCGGCCTGC
TGCCGGCTCTGCGGCCTCTTCCGCGTCTTCGCCTTCGCCCTCAGACGAGTCGGATCTCCCTTTGGGCCGC
CTCCCCGCATCGGGAATTCCCGCGGTTCGAATTCTACCGGGTAGGGGAGGCGCTTTTCCCAAGGCAGTCT
GGAGCATGCGCTTTAGCAGCCCCGCTGGGCACTTGGCGCTACACAAGTGGCCTCTGGCCTCGCACACATT
CCACATCCACCGGTAGGCGCCAACCGGCTCCGTTCTTTGGTGGCCCCTTCGCGCCACCTTCTACTCCTCC
CCTAGTCAGGAAGTTCCCCCCCGCCCCGCAGCTCGCGTCGTGCAGGACGTGACAAATGGAAGTAGCACGT
CTCACTAGTCTCGTGCAGATGGACAGCACCGCTGAGCAATGGAAGCGGGTAGGCCTTTGGGGCAGCGGCC
AATAGCAGCTTTGCTCCTTCGCTTTCTGGGCTCAGAGGCTGGGAAGGGGTGGGTCCGGGGGCGGGCTCAG
GGGCGGGCTCAGGGGCGGGGCGGGCGCCCGAAGGTCCTCCGGAGGCCCGGCATTCTGCACGCTTCAAAAG
CGCACGTCTGCCGCGCTGTTCTCCTCTTCCTCATCTCCGGGCCTTTCGACCTCACGTGGCCACCATGAAA
AAGCCTGAACTCACCGCGACGTCTGTCGAGAAGTTTCTGATCGAAAAGTTCGACAGCGTCTCCGACCTGA
TGCAGCTCTCGGAGGGCGAAGAATCTCGTGCTTTCAGCTTCGATGTAGGAGGGCGTGGATATGTCCTGCG
GGTAAATAGCTGCGCCGATGGTTTCTACAAAGATCGTTATGTTTATCGGCACTTTGCATCGGCCGCGCTC
CCGATTCCGGAAGTGCTTGACATTGGGGAATTTAGCGAGAGCCTGACCTATTGCATCTCCCGCCGTGCAC
AGGGTGTCACGTTGCAAGACCTGCCTGAAACCGAACTGCCCGCTGTTCTGCAGCCGGTCGCGGAGGCCAT
GGATGCGATCGCTGCGGCCGATCTTAGCCAGACGAGCGGGTTCGGCCCATTCGGACCGCAAGGAATCGGT
CAATACACTACATGGCGTGATTTCATATGCGCGATTGCTGATCCCCATGTGTATCACTGGCAAACTGTGA
TGGACGACACCGTCAGTGCGTCCGTCGCGCAGGCTCTCGATGAGCTGATGCTTTGGGCCGAGGACTGCCC
CGAAGTCCGGCACCTCGTGCACGCGGATTTCGGCTCCAACAATGTCCTGACGGACAATGGCCGCATAACA
GCGGTCATTGACTGGAGCGAGGCGATGTTCGGGGATTCCCAATACGAGGTCGCCAACATCTTCTTCTGGA
GGCCGTGGTTGGCTTGTATGGAGCAGCAGACGCGCTACTTCGAGCGGAGGCATCCGGAGCTTGCAGGATC
GCCGCGGCTCCGGGCGTATATGCTCCGCATTGGTCTTGACCAACTCTATCAGAGCTTGGTTGACGGCAAT
TTCGATGATGCAGCTTGGGCGCAGGGTCGATGCGACGCAATCGTCCGATCCGGAGCCGGGACTGTCGGGC
GTACACAAATCGCCCGCAGAAGCGCGGCCGTCTGGACCGATGGCTGTGTAGAAGTACTCGCCGATAGTGG
AAACCGACGCCCCAGCACTCGTCCGAGGGCAAAGGAATAGGGTACCTTTAAGACCAATGACTTACAAGGC
AGCTGTAGATCTTAGCCACTTTTTAAAAGAAAAGGGGGGACTGGAAGGGCTAATTCACTCCCAACGAAGA
CAAGATCTGCTTTTTGCTTGTACTGGGTCTCTCTGGTTAGACCAGATCTGAGCCTGGGAGCTCTCTGGCT
AACTAGGGAACCCACTGCTTAAGCCTCAATAAAGCTTGCCTTGAGTGCTTCAAGTAGTGTGTGCCCGTCT
GTTGTGTGACTCTGGTAACTAGAGATCCCTCAGACCCTTTTAGTCAGTGTGGAAAATCTCTAGCAGTAGT
AGTTCATGTCATCTTATTATTCAGTATTTATAACTTGCAAAGAAATGAATATCAGAGAGTGAGAGGAACT
TGTTTATTGCAGCTTATAATGGTTACAAATAAAGCAATAGCATCACAAATTTCACAAATAAAGCATTTTT
TTCACTGCATTCTAGTTGTGGTTTGTCCAAACTCATCAATGTATCTTATCATGTCTGGCTCTAGCTATCC
CGCCCCTAACTCCGCCCATCCCGCCCCTAACTCCGCCCAGTTCCGCCCATTCTCCGCCCCATGGCTGACT
AATTTTTTTTATTTATGCAGAGGCCGAGGCCGCCTCGGCCTCTGAGCTATTCCAGAAGTAGTGAGGAGGC
TTTTTTGGAGGCCTAGGGACGTACCCAATTCGCCCTATAGTGAGTCGTATTACGCGCGCTCACTGGCCGT
CGTTTTACAACGTCGTGACTGGGAAAACCCTGGCGTTACCCAACTTAATCGCCTTGCAGCACATCCCCCT
TTCGCCAGCTGGCGTAATAGCGAAGAGGCCCGCACCGATCGCCCTTCCCAACAGTTGCGCAGCCTGAATG
GCGAATGGG
[124 nt withheld, positions 8270-8393]
C
[91 nt withheld, positions 8395-8485]
A
[49 nt withheld, positions 8487-8535]
CCTTTGACGTTGGAGTCCACGTTCTTT
[37 nt withheld, positions 8563-8599]
ACCCTATCTCGGTCTATTCTTTTGATTTATAAGGGATTTTGCCGATTTCGGCCTATTGGTTAAAAAATGA
GCTGATTTAACAAAAATTTAACGCGAATTTTAACAAAATATTAACGCTTACAATTTAGGTGGCACTTTTC
GGGGAAATGTGCGCGGAACCCCTATTTGTTTATTTTTCTAAATACATTCAAATATGTATCCGCTCATGAG
ACAATAACCCTGATAAATGCTTCAATAATATTGAAAAAGGAAGAGTATGAGTATTCAACATTTCCGTGTC
GCCCTTATTCCCTTTTTTGCGGCATTTTGCCTTCCTGTTTTTGCTCACCCAGAAACGCTGGTGAAAGTAA
AAGATGCTGAAGATCAGTTGGGTGCACGAGTGGGTTACATCGAACTGGATCTCAACAGCGGTAAGATCCT
TGAGAGTTTTCGCCCCGAAGAACGTTTTCCAATGATGAGCACTTTTAAAGTTCTGCTATGTGGCGCGGTA
TTATCCCGTATTGACGCCGGGCAAGAGCAACTCGGTCGCCGCATACACTATTCTCAGAATGACTTGGTTG
AGTACTCACCAGTCACAGAAAAGCATCTTACGGATGGCATGACAGTAAGAGAATTATGCAGTGCTGCCAT
AACCATGAGTGATAACACTGCGGCCAACTTACTTCTGACAACGATCGGAGGACCGAAGGAGCTAACCGCT
TTTTTGCACAACATGGGGGATCATGTAACTCGCCTTGATCGTTGGGAACCGGAGCTGAATGAAGCCATAC
CAAACGACGAGCGTGACACCACGATGCCTGTAGCAATGGCAACAACGTTGCGCAAACTATTAACTGGCGA
ACTACTTACTCTAGCTTCCCGGCAACAATTAATAGACTGGATGGAGGCGGATAAAGTTGCAGGACCACTT
CTGCGCTCGGCCCTTCCGGCTGGCTGGTTTATTGCTGATAAATCTGGAGCCGGTGAGCGTGGGTCTCGCG
GTATCATTGCAGCACTGGGGCCAGATGGTAAGCCCTCCCGTATCGTAGTTATCTACACGACGGGGAGTCA
GGCAACTATGGATGAACGAAATAGACAGATCGCTGAGATAGGTGCCTCACTGATTAAGCATTGGTAACTG
TCAGACCAAGTTTACTCATATATACTTTAGATTGATTTAAAACTTCATTTTTAATTTAAAAGGATCTAGG
TGAAGATCCTTTTTGATAATCTCATGACCAAAATCCCTTAACGTGAGTTTTCGTTCCACTGAGCGTCAGA
CCCCGTAGAAAAGATCAAAGGATCTTCTTGAGATCCTTTTTTTCTGCGCGTAATCTGCTGCTTGCAAACA
AAAAAACCACCGCTACCAGCGGTGGTTTGTTTGCCGGATCAAGAGCTACCAACTCTTTTTCCGAAGGTAA
CTGGCTTCAGCAGAGCGCAGATACCAAATACTGTTCTTCTAGTGTAGCCGTAGTTAGGCCACCACTTCAA
GAACTCTGTAGCACCGCCTACATACCTCGCTCTGCTAATCCTGTTACCAGTGGCTGCTGCCAGTGGCGAT
AAGTCGTGTCTTACCGGGTTGGACTCAAGACGATAGTTACCGGATAAGGCGCAGCGGTCGGGCTGAACGG
GGGGTTCGTGCACACAGCCCAGCTTGGAGCGAACGACCTACACCGAACTGAGATACCTACAGCGTGAGCT
ATGAGAAAGCGCCACGCTTCCCGAAGAGAGAAAGGCGGACAGGTATCCGGTAAGCGGCAGGGTCGGAACA
GGAGAGCGCACGAGGGAGCTTCCAGGGGGAAACGCCTGGTATCTTTATAGTCCTGTCGGGTTTCGCCACC
TCTGACTTGAGCGTCGATTTTTGTGATGCTCGTCAGGGGGGCGGAGCCTATGGAAAAACGCCAGCAACGC
GGCCTTTTTACGGTTCCTGGCCTTTTGCTGGCCTTTTGCTCACATGTTCTTTCCTGCGTTATCCCCTGAT
TCTGTGGATAACCGTATTACCGCCTTTGAGTGAGCTGATACCGCTCGCCGCAGCCGAACGACCGAGCGCA
GCGAGTCAGTGAGCGAGGAAGCGGAAGAGCGCCCAATACGCAAACCGCCTCTCCCCGCGCGTTGGCCGAT
TCATTAATGCAGCTGGCACGACAGGTTTCCCGACTGGAAAGCGGGCAGTGAGCGCAACGCAATTAATGTG
AGTTAGCTCACTCATTAGGCACCCCAGGCTTTACACTTTATGCTTCCGGCTCGTATGTTGTGTGGAATTG
TGAGCGGATAACAATTTCACACAGGAAACAGCTATGACCATGATTACGCCAAGCGCGCAATTAACCCTCA
CTAAAGGGAACAAAAGCTGGAGCTGCAAGCTT
Features (pLannotate 1.2.2; 32 found; start..end, strand, type, name):
      3..229     +  promoter       RSV promoter: Rous sarcoma virus enhancer/promoter
    230..410     +  LTR            5' LTR (truncated): truncated 5' long terminal repeat (LTR) from HIV-1
    457..582     +  misc_feature   HIV-1 Ψ: packaging signal of human immunodeficiency virus type 1
    566..929     +  CDS            HIV-1 gag (fragment): gag protein from human immunodeficiency virus 1; gag
   1075..1308    +  misc_feature   RRE: The Rev response element (RRE) of HIV-1 allows for Rev-dependent mRNA export from the nucleus to the cytoplasm.
   1685..1785    +  CDS            Rev (fragment): human immunodeficiency virus 1 (HIV-1) Rev protein; rev; enhances nuclear export of unspliced and incompletely spliced viral mRNAs
   1803..1920    +  misc_feature   cPPT/CTS: central polypurine tract and central termination sequence of HIV-1
   1938..1958    +  protein_bind   attB4: mutant version of attB; core recombination site for the Gateway® BP reaction BP Clonase™
   2019..2322    +  enhancer       CMV enhancer: human cytomegalovirus immediate early enhancer
   2323..2526    +  promoter       CMV promoter: human cytomegalovirus (CMV) immediate early promoter
   2548..2568    +  protein_bind   attB1: mutant version of attB; core recombination site for the Gateway® BP reaction BP Clonase™
   2578..4476    +  CDS            XRCC1: XRCC1_HUMAN - Experimental evidence at protein level: Swiss-Prot protein existence level 1. Involved in DNA single-strand break repair by mediating the assembly of DNA break repair protein complexes. Probably during DNA repair, negatively regulates ADP-ribose levels by modulating ADP- ribosyltransferase PARP1 activity. From Homo sapiens (Human).
   4477..5184    +  CDS            mCherry: mCherry is a basic (constitutively fluorescent) red fluorescent protein published in 2004, derived from Discosoma sp.. It is reported to be a very rapidly-maturing monomer with low acid sensitivity.
   5188..5212    -  protein_bind   attB2: mutant version of attB; recombination site for the Gateway® BP reaction BP Clonase™
   5230..5818    +  misc_feature   WPRE: woodchuck hepatitis virus posttranscriptional regulatory element
   5849..6348    +  promoter       PGK promoter: mouse phosphoglycerate kinase 1 promoter
   6365..7387    +  CDS            hph: KHYB_ECOLX - Experimental evidence at protein level: Swiss-Prot protein existence level 1. The aminoglycoside phosphotransferases achieve inactivation of their antibiotic substrates by phosphorylation. Only phosphorylates hygromycin and closely related compounds such as demethyl analogs and destomycin. From Escherichia coli.
   7383..7460    +  CDS            nef (fragment): NEF_HV1Z2 - Experimental evidence at protein level: Swiss-Prot protein existence level 1. Extracellular Nef protein targets CD4(+) T-lymphocytes for apoptosis by interacting with CXCR4 surface receptors. From Human immunodeficiency virus type 1 group M subtype D (isolate Z2/CDC-Z34) (HIV-1).
   7462..7695    +  LTR            3' LTR (ΔU3): self-inactivating 3' long terminal repeat (LTR) from HIV-1
   7767..7888    +  polyA_signal   SV40 poly(A) signal: SV40 polyadenylation signal
   7928..8063    +  rep_origin     SV40 ori: SV40 origin of replication
   8084..8102    -  promoter       T7 promoter: promoter for bacteriophage T7 RNA polymerase
   8110..8265    +  CDS            lacZα (fragment): LacZα fragment of β-galactosidase; lacZ fragment
   8270..8698    +  rep_origin     f1 ori (sequence partly withheld): f1 bacteriophage origin of replication; arrow indicates direction of (+) strand synthesis
   8751..8855    +  promoter       AmpR promoter: bla
   8856..9716    +  CDS            AmpR: β-lactamase; bla; confers resistance to ampicillin, carbenicillin, and related antibiotics
   9887..10475   +  rep_origin     ori: high-copy-number ColE1/pMB1/pBR322/pUC origin of replication
  10658..10750   +  CDS            lacI (fragment): lac repressor; lacI; The lac repressor binds to the lac operator to inhibit transcription in E. coli. This inhibition can be relieved by adding lactose or isopropyl-β-D-thiogalactopyranoside (IPTG).
  10763..10784   +  protein_bind   CAP binding site: CAP binding activates transcription in the presence of cAMP. E. coli catabolite activator protein
  10799..10829   +  promoter       lac promoter: promoter for the E. coli lac operon
  10833..10855   +  protein_bind   lac operator (fragment): The lac repressor binds to the lac operator to inhibit transcription in E. coli. This inhibition can be relieved by adding lactose or isopropyl-β-D-thiogalactopyranoside (IPTG). lac repressor encoded by lacI
  10898..10916   +  promoter       T3 promoter: promoter for bacteriophage T3 RNA polymerase
