[The description below was written by a language model from this plasmid's Addgene catalogue record and pLannotate feature annotations shown in this document.]
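Description:
pLV-CMV-hXRCC1-mCherry-Hygro is a 10.9 kb third-generation-style, self-inactivating HIV-1 lentiviral transfer plasmid built on a VectorBuilder backbone for expression of a fluorescently tagged human DNA repair protein in mammalian cells. It is propagated in E. coli through a high-copy ColE1/pUC origin with ampicillin resistance (bla). The backbone also carries an f1 origin, an SV40 origin, and remnants of lac, T7 and T3 promoter sequences. The viral genome is transcribed from a chimeric RSV promoter fused to a truncated 5' LTR, which makes production of genomic RNA Tat-independent. It contains the Ψ packaging signal with a gag fragment, the RRE for Rev-dependent nuclear export, and the cPPT/CTS element that aids nuclear import of the reverse-transcribed genome. The genome ends in a ΔU3 3' LTR followed by an SV40 polyadenylation signal.

The payload is driven by the CMV immediate-early enhancer/promoter and consists of the 1,899 bp human XRCC1 coding sequence joined directly to mCherry at its C-terminus. Gateway attB4, attB1 and attB2 sites flanking the promoter and open reading frame reflect modular recombinational assembly. A WPRE downstream of the fusion enhances transcript stability and expression. A second cassette, in which the mouse PGK promoter drives hygromycin phosphotransferase (hph), allows selection of stably transduced cells with hygromycin. XRCC1 is a scaffold that assembles single-strand break repair complexes and is linked to PARP1 activity. The red fusion is therefore suited to generating stable cell lines in which XRCC1 localisation and recruitment to DNA damage sites can be followed by live-cell imaging, consistent with the associated work on PARP-dependent repair capacity.
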