Addgene plasmid #176532: pLV-CMV-hXRCC1-mCherry-Hygro
Purpose: mCherry fused to the C-terminus of XRCC1 & a hygromycin resistance cassette
Depositing lab: Robert Sobol. Depositing organization: University of South Alabama, Mitchell Cancer Institute. Publication: Extracellular NAD(+) enhances PARP-dependent DNA repair capacity independently of CD73 activity. Wilk A, Hayat F, Cunningham R, Li J, Garavaglia S, Zamani L, Ferraris DM, Sykora P, Andrews J, Clark J, Davis A, Chaloin L, Rizzi M, Migaud M, Sobol RW. Sci Rep. 2020 Jan 20;10(1):651. doi: 10.1038/s41598-020-57506-9. PubMed 31959836.
Backbone
  Vector backbone: Lentivirus
  Backbone manufacturer: VectorBuilder
  Total vector size (bp): 10941
  Vector type: Mammalian Expression, Lentiviral
  Selectable markers: Hygromycin
Growth in bacteria
  Bacterial resistance: Ampicillin, 100 μg/mL
  Growth temperature: 37°C
  Growth strain: NEB Stable
  Copy number: High Copy
Gene/Insert
  Gene/Insert name: X-Ray Repair Cross Complementing 1 (alt name: XRCC1)
  Species: H. sapiens (human)
  Insert size (bp): 1899
  Entrez Gene: XRCC1 (a.k.a. RCC, SCAR26)
  Promoter: CMV
  Tag / fusion protein: mCherry (C terminal on insert)
  Cloning method: Unknown
  Sequencing primers: 5′ N/A
Resource information
  A portion of this plasmid was derived from a plasmid made by: VectorBuilder
Terms and licenses: Academic/Nonprofit Terms; Industry Terms: Not Available to Industry
How to cite: pLV-CMV-hXRCC1-mCherry-Hygro was a gift from Robert Sobol (Addgene plasmid # 176532 ; http://n2t.net/addgene:176532 ; RRID:Addgene_176532)
